>Addgene plasmid #8854 | pPS1622 | addgene partial sequence | sequence record 17420 | T3 5'-GCAATTAACCCTCACTAAAGG-3'
ANGGTCCTTCCAGNTTCCGCAGATTTTGATCAATAGGGATATGGTTACACATGCAGAGTTTGACTTAAAC
CTGTTGGGATTCTGTGATGACGTGGCCAGTCTCGTAGCTAAAAAATGCCATTGGGATATACCGCATAAAA
AATGGCAAGATCTAAAGAAGATAGATTACAACTGTACGGAAATAGATAAAGGTACGTATAAGATTAAGAA
ACAGCCACGAAAGAAACAACAGTAAATTCCAAAAAAAAAAAAAAAAAAAAAAAGAAGAAAACACAGAAGG
GGGAGTAAAAATAAGTATACCGAAGCTTCCTTTCGGGCTTTGTTAGCAGCCGGATCCTTTGTATAGTTCA
TCCATGCCATGTGTAATCCCAGCAGCTGTTACAAACTCAAGAAGGACCATGTGGTCTCTCTTTTCGTTGG
GATCTTTCGAAAGGGCAGATTGTGTGGACAGGTAATGGTTGTCTGGTAAAAGGACAGGGCCATCGCCAAT
TGGAGTATTTTGTTGATAATGGTCTGCTAGTTGAACGCTTCCATCTTCAATGTTGTGTCTAATTTTGAAG
TTAGCTTTGATTCCATTCTTTTGTTTGTCTGCCATGATGTATACATTGTGTGAGTTATAGTTGTATTCCA
ATTGTGCCCAAGATGTTTGCTCTCTTAAANCCANACNTTTACCCGNTCTNTAAAANGGGTTCNCNTCANC
TGCTCGCCGGTCTGAGTCCGCACTTGAAAAAGTTTNCTGAAACCTCGGCTGCCNTGAAATCTGCGTCTTG
ACNGTCTGAANCGAC
