>Addgene plasmid #8854 | pPS1622 | addgene partial sequence | sequence record 68944 | pRSII-F1 5'-CGGCATCAGAGCAGATTGTAC-3'
TACCACCTTTTCAATTCATCATTTTTTTTTTATTCTTTTTTTTGATTTCGGTTTCCTTGAAATTTTTTTG
ATTCGGTAATCTCCGAACAGAAGGAAGAACGAAGGAAGGAGCACAGACTTAGATTGGTATATATACGCAT
ATGTAGTGTTGAAGAAACATGAAATTGCCCAGTATTCTTAACCCAACTGCACAGAACAAAAACCTGCAGG
AAACGAAGATAAATCATGTCGAAAGCTACATATAAGGAACGTGCTGCTACTCATCCTAGTCCTGTTGCTG
CCAAGCTATTTAATATCATGCACGAAAAGCAAACAAACTTGTGTGCTTCATTGGATGTTCGTACCACCAA
GGAATTACTGGAGTTAGTTGAAGCATTAGGTCCCAAAATTTGTTTACTAAAAACACATGTGGATATCTTG
ACTGATTTTTCCATGGAGGGCACAGTTAAGCCGCTAAAGGCATTATCCGCCAAGTACAATTTTTTACTCT
TCGAAGACAGAAAATTTGCTGACATTGGTAATACAGTCAAATTGCAGTACTCTGCGGGTGTATACAGAAT
AGCAGAATGGGCAGACATTACGAATGCACACGGTGTGGTGGGCCCAGGTATTGTTAGCGGTTTGAAGCAG
GCGGCAGAAGAAGTAACAAAGGAACCTAGAGGCCTTTTGATGTTAGCAGAATTGTCATGCAAGGGCTCCC
TATCTACTGGAGAATATACTAAGGGTACTGTTGACATTGCGAAGAGCGACAAAGATTTTGTTATCGGCTT
TATTGCTCAAAGAGACATGGGTGGAAGAGATGAAGGTTACGATTGGTTGATTATGACACCCGGTGTGGGT
TTAGATGACAAGGGAGACGCATTGGGTCAACAGTATAGAACCGTGGATGATGTGGTCTCTACAGGATCTG
ACATTATTATTGTTGGAAGAGGACTATTTGCAAAGGGAAGGGA
