>Addgene plasmid #8854 | pPS1622 | addgene partial sequence | sequence record 68945 | pGEX3
CCGAAACGCGCGAGACGAAAGGGCCTCGTGATACGCCTATTTTTATAGGTTAATGTCATGATAATAATGG
TTTCTTAGACGGATCGCTTGCCTGTAACTTACACGCGCCTCGTATCTTTTAATGATGGAATAATTTGGGA
ATTTACTCTGTGTTTATTTATTTTTATGTTTTGTATTTGGATTTTAGAAAGTAAATAAAGAAGGTAGAAG
AGTTACGGAATGAAGAAAAAAAAATAAACAAAGGTTTAAAAAATTTCAACAAAAAGCGTACTTTACATAT
ATATTTATTAGACAAGAAAAGCAGATTAAATAGATATACATTCGATTAACGATAAGTAAAATGTAAAATC
ACAGGATTTTCGTGTGTGGTCTTCTACACAGACAAGATGAAACAATTCGGCATTAATACCTGAGAGCAGG
AAGAGCAAGATAAAAGGTAGTATTTGTTGGCGATCCCCCTAGAGTCTTTTACATCTTCGGAAAACAAAAA
CTATTTTTTCTTTAATTTCTTTTTTTACTTTCTATTTTTAATTTATATATTTATATTAAAAAATTTAAAT
TATAATTATTTTTATAGCACGTGATGAAAAGGACCCAGGTGGCACTTTTCGGGGAAATGTGCGCGGAACC
CCTATTTGTTTATTTTTCTAAATACATTCAAATATGTATCCGCTCATGAGACAATAACCCTGATAAATGC
TTCAATAATATTGAAAAAGGAAGAGTATGAGTATTCAACATTTCCGTGTCGCCCTTATTCCCTTTTTTGC
GGCATTTTGCCTTCCTGTTTTTGCTCACCCAGAAACGCTGGTGAAAGTAAAAGATGCTGAAGATCAGTTG
GGTGCACGAGTGGGTTACATCGAACTGGATCTCAACAGCGGTAAGATCCTTGAGA
