>Addgene plasmid #8854 | pPS1622 | addgene partial sequence | sequence record 68946 | GFP-R 5'-CCATCTAATTCAACAAGAATTGGGACAAC-3'
GTGAAGAGTTCTTCTCCTTTGCTAGCCATAGCTCGAGCTTCTGGTGATTCATCATCTTCAGCTTCTGTAT
CCGTATCGATATCAGTATAATCGCTAGCATCACTTTCATCATCACTTTCGGTTTCGTCGTCATCAGTAGA
GTACTCATCATCCTCCTCAGAATACACCTCTACTTGTTCCACTGCAGGAGAATCACGAACTTTCATATTC
ATGGTAATATCCAAATCTGTAGTGAAATAATCTGTGGATTTAACGATTACTCTAAAAAAGAAATCACCAA
CAGTTTCAGGTGCAGGCTGACCTAATGGAATTTTTATGGTCCCGATTTCCCAATCATTTATATCGAATTT
TTCGTGTTTGGTTAAATCCATTTTTATCCTCTTATCAAAGAAATCTTTGTCATCGTTCAAGTTCTTGTAA
GATAGCTTTTCAATGATAATTGGCGTTTGAAGTATTTTACCATCTTTTTGAGAACTTACCAGACAGCACC
AACTCCCACGTCTCTTTGTAGGGAAAAATGGTGCAAAGGAATATGGGACGAGTGGCTGTTTACTCATCAT
AGCAAATGGATCTCTTTGAGATTCAAAATCTTGAGGTTCTGTTAAATTTTCTTCAGGAATTAAGCTAGTT
GGTATCAATGGCTGTTTAGCAGAACGAACCAGTACTTTCAAAGAAATGTATGGGGTAGATGATGGTGTTA
CTTGGTTCTCACCTGGGACAAGGAAGTCTGCCTTGATGATCTTTAGATTTGGAATATGCGATGCAACTCT
CAAAGTTTCGTTTAACTTTGCTTGATCCTTTATTCCAAGAACCTCACCAATCTTGGCATCTTCTAAAGTA
AACAATTTACCTAATGTATGAATATCTCCGGTTTTGGTAATAAAGTGCTCTTTATCTACGTTCGGCAATT
GAAGGATTTGACAGTTTGGTGTTAATGGTACAGCCTGAACAATACACTTGAAAGTATTGATTGCACCCAA
TGCAATATCTAAATT
