[The description below was written by a language model from this plasmid's Addgene catalogue record.]
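Description:
pPS1622 (also known as pJK59) is a yeast expression plasmid built on the pRS316 backbone, a centromeric (CEN) shuttle vector that is maintained at low copy in Saccharomyces cerevisiae and selected through the URA3 auxotrophic marker. In Escherichia coli it is propagated under ampicillin selection. The record gives a backbone size of about 4.9 kb without the insert; no feature table is provided, so the details of individual backbone elements rest on the catalogue fields alone.

The payload is the S. cerevisiae SEC63 gene (YOR254C, also called PTL1) fused at its C terminus to sGFP, a GFP variant carrying the S65T and V163A substitutions. According to the depositor's notes, SEC63 was amplified together with roughly 400 bp of its own upstream promoter region from an earlier plasmid, and the product was inserted between the XbaI and XhoI sites of a CEN/URA3 GFP-fusion vector, pJK50; both restriction sites remain intact. Expression of the fusion is therefore driven by the native SEC63 promoter from a low-copy plasmid, which should keep levels of the fusion protein close to physiological. The record does not state which terminator follows the GFP coding sequence.

Sec63 is an integral membrane protein of the endoplasmic reticulum that forms part of the protein translocation machinery, so the Sec63-sGFP fusion serves as a fluorescent marker of ER membranes in living yeast. The associated publication concerns mutants that alter the structure of the cortical ER, consistent with use of this plasmid to visualise ER morphology by fluorescence microscopy in wild-type and mutant strains.
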