Addgene plasmid #8854: pPS1622
Depositing lab: Pamela Silver. Depositing organization: Dana-Farber Cancer Institute. Publication: Mutants affecting the structure of the cortical endoplasmic reticulum in Saccharomyces cerevisiae. Prinz WA, Grzyb L, Veenhuis M, Kahana JA, Silver PA, Rapoport TA. J Cell Biol. 2000 Aug 7. 150(3):461-74. 10.1083/jcb.150.3.461 PubMed 10931860.
Backbone
  Vector backbone: pRS316
  Backbone size w/o insert (bp): 4895
  Vector type: Yeast Expression
  Selectable markers: URA3
Growth in bacteria
  Bacterial resistance: Ampicillin, 100 μg/mL
  Growth temperature: 37°C
  Growth strain: DH5alpha
  Copy number: Low Copy
Gene/Insert
  Gene/Insert name: Sec63-sGFP (alt names: Sec63; pJK59)
  Species: S. cerevisiae (budding yeast)
  Mutation: sGFP=S65T V163A mutant of GFP
  Entrez Gene: SEC63 (a.k.a. YOR254C, PTL1)
  Tag / fusion protein: GFP (C terminal on insert)
  Cloning method: Restriction Enzyme; 5′ cloning site XbaI (not destroyed); 3′ cloning site XhoI (not destroyed)
  Sequencing primers: 5′ na
Terms and licenses: Academic/Nonprofit Terms; Industry Terms: Not Available to Industry
Depositor comments: Constructed by amplifying SEC63 and ~400 bp of its 5' promoter from pPS599 (R. Schekman, UC Berkeley). Product cloned between XbaI and XhoI sites of CEN/URA3 plasmid, pJK50 (Kahana, MBC 1998).
How to cite: pPS1622 was a gift from Pamela Silver (Addgene plasmid # 8854 ; http://n2t.net/addgene:8854 ; RRID:Addgene_8854)
